>Addgene plasmid #202211 | pBCC077 | addgene full sequence | sequence record 403722 | Addgene NGS Result
GTGGGGCCCACTGCATCCACCCCAGTACATTAAAAACGTCCGCAATGTGTTATTAAGTTGTCTAAGCGTC
AATTTGTTTACACCACAATATATCCTGCCACCAGCCAGCCAACAGCTCCCCGACCGGCAGCTCGGCACAA
AATCACCACTCGATACAGGCAGCCCATCAGTCAGATCAGGATCTCCTTTGCGACGCTCACCGGGCTGGTT
GCCCTCGCCGCTGGGCTGGCGGCCGTCTATGGCCCTGCAAACGCGCCAGAAACGCCGTCGAAGCCGTGTG
CGAGACACCGCGGCCGCCGGCGTTGTGGATACCTCGCGGAAAACTTGGCCCTCACTGACAGATGAGGGGC
GGACGTTGACACTTGAGGGGCCGACTCACCCGGCGCGGCGTTGACAGATGAGGGGCAGGCTCGATTTCGG
CCGGCGACGTGGAGCTGGCCAGCCTCGCAAATCGGCGAAAACGCCTGATTTTACGCGAGTTTCCCACAGA
TGATGTGGACAAGCCTGGGGATAAGTGCCCTGCGGTATTGACACTTGAGGGGCGCGACTACTGACAGATG
AGGGGCGCGATCCTTGACACTTGAGGGGCAGAGTGCTGACAGATGAGGGGCGCACCTATTGACATTTGAG
GGGCTGTCCACAGGCAGAAAATCCAGCATTTGCAAGGGTTTCCGCCCGTTTTTCGGCCACCGCTAACCTG
TCTTTTAACCTGCTTTTAAACCAATATTTATAAACCTTGTTTTTAACCAGGGCTGCGCCCTGTGCGCGTG
ACCGCGCACGCCGAAGGGGGGTGCCCCCCCTTCTCGAACCCTCCCGGCCCGCTAACGCGGGCCTCCCATC
CCCCCAGGGGCTGCGCCCCTCGGCCGCGAACGGCCTCACCCCAAAAATGGCAGCGCTGGCCAATTCGTGC
GCGGAACCCCTATTTGTTTATTTTTCTAAATACATTCAAATATGTATCCGCTCATGAGACAATAACCTTG
ATAAATGCTTCAATAATATTGAAAAAGGAAGAGTATGAGTATTCAACATTTCCGTGTCGCCCTTATTCCC
TTTTTTGCGGCATTTTGCCTTCCTGTTTTTGCTCACCCAGAAACGCTGGTGAAAGTAAAAGATGCTGAAG
ATCAGTTGGGTGCACGAGTGGGTTACATCGAACTGGATCTCAACAGCGGTAAGATCCTTGAGAGTTTTCG
CCCCGAAGAACGTTTTCCAATGATGAGCACTTTTAAAGTTCTGCTATGTGGCGCGGTATTATCCCGTATT
GACGCCGGGCAAGAGCAACTCGGTCGCCGCATACACTATTCTCAGAATGACTTGGTTGAGTACTCACCAG
TCACAGAAAAGCATCTTACGGATGGCATGACAGTAAGAGAATTATGCAGTGCTGCCATAACCATGAGTGA
TAACACTGCGGCCAACTTACTTCTGACAACGATCGGAGGACCGAAGGAGCTAACCGCTTTTTTGCACAAC
ATGGGGGATCATGTAACTCGCCTTGATCGTTGGGAACCGGAGCTGAATGAAGCCATACCAAACGACGAGC
GTGACACCACGATGCCTGTAGCAATGGCAACAACGTTGCGCAAACTATTAACTGGCGAACTACTTACTCT
AGCTTCCCGGCAACAATTAATAGACTGGATGGAGGCGGATAAAGTTGCAGGACCACTTCTGCGCTCGGCC
CTTCCGGCTGGCTGGTTTATTGCTGATAAATCTGGAGCCGGTGAGCGTGGTTCTCGCGGTATCATTGCAG
CACTGGGGCCAGATGGTAAGCCCTCCCGTATCGTAGTTATCTACACGACGGGGAGTCAGGCAACTATGGA
TGAACGAAATAGACAGATCGCTGAGATAGGTGCCTCACTGATTAAGCATTGGTAACTGTCAGACCAAGTT
TACTCATATATACTTTAGATTGATTTAAAACTTCATTTTTAATTTAAAAGGATCTAGGTGAAGATCCTTT
TTGATAATCTCATGACCAAAATCCCTTAACGTGAGTTTTCGTTCCACTGAGCGTCAGACCCCGTAGAAAA
GATCAAAGGATCTTCTTGAGATCCTTTTTTTCTGCGCGTAATCTGCTGCTTGCAAACAAAAAAACCACCG
CTACCAGCGGTGGTTTGTTTGCCGGATCAAGAGCTACCAACTCTTTTTCCGAAGGTAACTGGCTTCAGCA
GAGCGCAGATACCAAATACTGTTCTTCTAGTGTAGCCGTAGTTAGGCCACCACTTCAAGAACTCTGTAGC
ACCGCCTACATACCTCGCTCTGCTAATCCTGTTACCAGTGGCTGCTGCCAGTGGCGATAAGTCGTGTCTT
ACCGGGTTGGACTCAAGACGATAGTTACCGGATAAGGCGCAGCGGTCGGGCTGAACGGGGGGTTCGTGCA
CACAGCCCAGCTTGGAGCGAACGACCTACACCGAACTGAGATACCTACAGCGTGAGCTATGAGAAAGCGC
CACGCTTCCCGAAGGGAGAAAGGCGGACAGGTATCCGGTAAGCGGCAGGGTCGGAACAGGAGAGCGCACG
AGGGAGCTTCCAGGGGGAAACGCCTGGTATCTTTATAGTCCTGTCGGGTTTCGCCACCTCTGACTTGAGC
GTCGATTTTTGTGATGCTCGTCAGGGGGGCGGAGCCTATGGAAAAACGCCAGCAACGCGGCCTTTTTACG
GTTCCTGGCAGATCCTAGATGTGGCGCAACGATGCCGGCGACAAGCAGGAGCGCACCGACTTCTTCCGCA
TCAAGTGTTTTGGCTCTCAGGCCGAGGCCCACGGCAAGTATTTGGGCAAGGGGTCGCTGGTATTCGTGCA
GGGCAAGATTCGGAATACCAAGTACGAGAAGGACGGCCAGACGGTCTACGGGACCGACTTCATTGCCGAT
AAGGTGGATTATCTGGACACCAAGGCACCAGGCGGGTCAAATCAGGAATAAGGGCACATTGCCCCGGCGT
GAGTCGGGGCAATCCCGCAAGGAGGGTGAATGAATCGGACGTTTGACCGGAAGGCATACAGGCAAGAACT
GATCGACGCGGGGTTTTCCGCCGAGGATGCCGAAACCATCGCAAGCCGCACCGTCATGCGTGCGCCCCGC
GAAACCTTCCAGTCCGTCGGCTCGATGGTCCAGCAAGCTACGGCCAAGATCGAGCGCGACAGCGTGCAAC
TGGCTCCCCCTGCCCTGCCCGCGCCATCGGCCGCCGTGGAGCGTTCGCGTCGTCTTGAACAGGAGGCGGC
AGGTTTGGCGAAGTCGATGACCATCGACACGCGAGGAACTATGACGACCAAGAAGCGAAAAACCGCCGGC
GAGGACCTGGCAAAACAGGTCAGCGAGGCCAAGCAGGCCGCGTTGCTGAAACACACGAAGCAGCAGATCA
AGGAAATGCAGCTTTCCTTGTTCGATATTGCGCCGTGGCCGGACACGATGCGAGCGATGCCAAACGACAC
GGCCCGCTCTGCCCTGTTCACCACGCGCAACAAGAAAATCCCGCGCGAGGCGCTGCAAAACAAGGTCATT
TTCCACGTCAACAAGGACGTGAAGATCACCTACACCGGCGTCGAGCTGCGGGCCGACGATGACGAACTGG
TGTGGCAGCAGGTGTTGGAGTACGCGAAGCGCACCCCTATCGGCGAGCCGATCACCTTCACGTTCTACGA
GCTTTGCCAGGACCTGGGCTGGTCGATCAATGGCCGGTATTACACGAAGGCCGAGGAATGCCTGTCGCGC
CTACAGGCGACGGCGATGGGCTTCACGTCCGACCGCGTTGGGCACCTGGAATCGGTGTCGCTGCTGCACC
GCTTCCGCGTCCTGGACCGTGGCAAGAAAACGTCCCGTTGCCAGGTCCTGATCGACGAGGAAATCGTCGT
GCTGTTTGCTGGCGACCACTACACGAAATTCATATGGGAGAAGTACCGCAAGCTGTCGCCGACGGCCCGA
CGGATGTTCGACTATTTCAGCTCGCACCGGGAGCCGTACCCGCTCAAGCTGGAAACCTTCCGCCTCATGT
GCGGATCGGATTCCACCCGCGTGAAGAAGTGGCGCGAGCAGGTCGGCGAAGCCTGCGAAGAGTTGCGAGG
CAGCGGCCTGGTGGAACACGCCTGGGTCAATGATGACCTGGTGCATTGCAAACGCTAGGGCCTTGTGGGG
TCAGTTCCGGCTGGGGGTTCAGCAGCCAGCGCCTGATCTGGGGAACCCTGTGGTTGGCATGCACATACAA
ATGGACGAACGGATAAACCTTTTCACGCCCTTTTAAATATCCGATTATTCTAATAAACGCTCTTTTCTCT
TAGGTTTACCCGCCAATATATCCTGTCAAACACTGATAGTTTAAACCACTTCGTGCAGAAGACAATCTGA
GCGAGCGTTAACAGGATTAGATACCCTGCTTGGTCATTTAGAGGAAGTAACCTTATCACTTAGAGGAAGG
AGGGGCAATGACAACCAGCATCCCCATGGCAAGTACAACTGAGCGAGTTCTCGAATCTAGCATTAATGAA
CACCTAACGTAGCTATATAGGACACAGTTGCATTAATGCCTACAACCGTCGGCTGACGTCAAGCGTTTCG
CATTAATGGAGTTAACGCTGGCGAGTAGAGCTTACTGCGCCAGGGGAGAAGGCTGTGCTTGGAGTTTTAA
GCATATCACTAAGCGGGCATCGATGAAGAACGCAGCGGAAGGTGGGGATGACGTAACTCCGCATGCTCCC
CATGGGAATTCGTAATTGTCTTCACAGA
Features (pLannotate 1.2.2; 8 found; start..end, strand, type, name):
     76..100     -  misc_feature   LB T-DNA repeat: left border repeat from nopaline C58 T-DNA
    192..823     +  rep_origin     oriV: incP origin of replication
    910..1014    +  promoter       AmpR promoter: bla
   1015..1875    +  CDS            AmpR: β-lactamase; bla; confers resistance to ampicillin, carbenicillin, and related antibiotics
   2046..2634    +  rep_origin     ori: high-copy-number ColE1/pMB1/pBR322/pUC origin of replication
   2970..4115    +  CDS            trfA: TRFA_ECOLX - Experimental evidence at protein level: Swiss-Prot protein existence level 1. Also involved in plasmid copy number control, promoting intermolecular coupling of protein bound iterons at oriV, which inhibits replication initiation. From Escherichia coli.
   4142..4162    +  CDS            TetR (fragment): tetracycline resistance regulatory protein; tetR
   4274..4298    -  misc_feature   RB T-DNA repeat: right border repeat from nopaline C58 T-DNA
