[The description below was written by a language model from this plasmid's Addgene catalogue record and pLannotate feature annotations shown in this document.]
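Description:
pBCC077 is a 4.7 kb, high-copy bacterial plasmid built on the pBCC27 backbone and catalogued as a "Level 1 DNA-Tag" module carrying the synthetic barcode bc065. The "Level 1" designation suggests that it is an intermediate in a hierarchical, modular cloning scheme. It belongs to a plasmid series made for placing unique chromosomal DNA barcodes into bacteria, so that near-isogenic strains can be told apart and tracked simultaneously within plant-associated microbial communities. The barcode itself is short and synthetic, and the automated annotation did not pick it up. Its exact position, flanking sequences and cloning sites are therefore not documented in the record, and no promoter or expressed payload is indicated despite the "bacterial expression" vector classification.

The annotated features all belong to the backbone. Propagation in E. coli relies on a ColE1/pUC-type high-copy origin, with selection by ampicillin through the bla gene and its native promoter. The plasmid also carries the IncP (RK2-type) oriV together with trfA, whose product initiates replication at oriV and contributes to copy-number control; this pair provides a broad-host-range replication system. Left and right border repeats from the nopaline C58 T-DNA are also present, which points to a backbone derived from a binary-vector-style modular cloning plasmid. A very short tetR fragment near the right border appears to be a non-functional remnant. By position, the unannotated stretch running from the right border across the plasmid junction to the left border would lie between the borders, but the record does not state that the barcode module sits there.

The record supports its use as a barcode donor part for assembling higher-level strain-tagging constructs, but it does not describe those later steps.
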