Addgene plasmid #202211: pBCC077
Purpose: Level1 DNA-Tag with bc065
Depositing lab: Paul Schulze-Lefert. Depositing organization: Max Planck Institute for Plant Breeding Research. Publication: Chromosomal barcodes for simultaneous tracking of near-isogenic bacterial strains in plant microbiota. Ordon J, Thouin J, Nakano RT, Ma KW, Zhang P, Huettel B, Garrido-Oter R, Schulze-Lefert P. Nat Microbiol. 2024 Apr;9(4):1117-1129. doi: 10.1038/s41564-024-01619-8. Epub 2024 Mar 19. PubMed 38503974.
Backbone
  Vector backbone: pBCC27
  Vector type: Bacterial Expression
Growth in bacteria
  Bacterial resistance: Ampicillin, 100 μg/mL
  Growth temperature: 37°C
  Growth strain: DH5alpha
  Copy number: High Copy
Gene/Insert
  Gene/Insert name: bc065
  Species: Synthetic
  Cloning method: Restriction Enzyme; 5′ cloning site unknown (unknown if destroyed)
Terms and licenses: Academic/Nonprofit Terms; Industry Terms: Not Available to Industry
Depositor comments: Please visit https://doi.org/10.1101/2023.04.20.537712 for bioRxiv preprint.
How to cite: pBCC077 was a gift from Paul Schulze-Lefert (Addgene plasmid # 202211 ; http://n2t.net/addgene:202211 ; RRID:Addgene_202211)
